>Addgene plasmid #59965 | pTHSSd_42 | depositor full sequence | sequence record 95217 | Full Sequence
ATGAATAACGCTGCCGCCAAGCCTCTCATCACTACCCTACTCCCTAAGATGATTGCACGCATCAACGACT
GGTTTGAGGAAGTGAAAGCTAAGCGCGGCAAGCGCCCGACAGCCTTCCAGTTCCTGCAAGAAATCAAGCC
GGAAGCCGTAGCGTACATCACCATTAAGACCACTCTGGCTTGCCTAACCAGTGCTGACAATACAACCGTT
CAGGCTGTAGCAAGCGCAATCGGTCGGGCCATTGAGGACGAGGCTCGCTTCGGTCGTATCCGTGACCTTG
AAGCTAAGCACTTCAAGAAAAACGTTGAGGAACAACTCAACAAGCGCGTAGGGCACGTCTACAAGAAAGC
ATTTATGCAAGTTGTCGAGGCTGACATGCTCTCTAAGGGTCTACTCGGTGGCGAGGCGTGGTCTTCGTGG
CATAAGGAAGACTCTATTCATGTAGGAGTACGCTGCATCGAGATGCTCATTGAGTCAACCGGAATGGTTA
GCTTACACCGCCAAAATGCTGGCGTAGTAGGTCAAGACTCTGAGACTATCGAACTCGCACCTGAATACGC
TGAGGCTATCGCAACCCGTGCAGGTGCGCTGGCTGGCATCTCTCCGATGTTCCAACCTTGCGTAGTTCCT
CCTAAGCCGTGGACTGGCATTACTGGTGGTGGCTATTGGGCTAACGGTCGTCGTCCTCTGGCGCTGGTGC
GTACTCACAGTAAGAAAGCACTGATGCGCTACGAAGACGTTTACATGCCTGAGGTGTACAAAGCGATTAA
CATTGCGCAAAACACCGCATGGAAAATCAACAAGAAAGTCCTAGCGGTCGCCAACGTAATCACCAAGTGG
AAGCATTGTCCGGTCGAGGACATCCCTGCGATTGAGCGTGAAGAACTCCCGATGAAACCGGAAGACATCG
ACATGAATCCTGAGGCTCTCACCGCGTGGAAACGTGCTGCCGCTGCTGTGTACCGCAAGGACAAGGCTCG
CAAGTCTCGCCGTATCAGCCTTGAGTTCATGCTTGAGCAAGCCAATAAGTTTGCTAACCATAAGGCCATC
TGGTTCCCTTACAACATGGACTGGCGCGGTCGTGTTTACGCTGTGTCAATGTTCAACCCGCAAGGTAACG
ATATGACCAAAGGACTGCTTACGCTGGCGAAAGGTAAACCAATCGGTAAGGAAGGTTACTACTGGCTGAA
AATCCACGGTGCAAACTGTGCGGGTGTCGACAAGGTTCCGTTCCCTGAGCGCATCAAGTTCATTGAGGAA
AACCACGAGAACATCATGGCTTGCGCTAAGTCTCCACTGGAGAACACTTGGTGGGCTGAGCAAGATTCTC
CGTTCTGCTTCCTTGCGTTCTGCTTTGAGTACGCTGGGGTACAGCACCACGGCCTGAGCTATAACTGCTC
CCTTCCGCTGGCGTTTGACGGGTCTTGCTCTGGCATCCAGCACTTCTCCGCGATGCTCCGAGATGAGGTA
GGTGGTCGCGCGGTTAACTTGCTTCCTAGTGAAACCGTTCAGGACATCTACGGGATTGTTGCTAAGAAAG
TCAACGAGATTCTACAAGCAGACGCAATCAATGGGACCGATAACGAAGTAGTTACCGTGACCGATGAGAA
CGGAGGTTCAGGTGGTGGATCCAACGAAAAAGAAGAACTGAAATCCAAAAAAGCGGAACTGCGCAACCGT
ATCGAACAGCTGAAACAGAAACGTGAACAACTGAAGCAGAAAATCGCGAACCTGCGTAAAGAAATCGAAG
CTTACAAATAATACTAGTGCGGCCGCTGCAGGAGTCACTAAGGGTTAGTTAGTTAGATTAGCAGAAAGTC
AAAAGCCTCCGACCGGAGGCTTTTGACTAAAACTTCCCTTGGGGTTATCATTGGGGCTCACTCAAAGGCG
GTAATAACTCATCTCAGAAGAGGATCTGAATAGCGCCGTCGACCATCATCATCATCATCATTGAGTTTAA
ACGGCCGCCAAAACAGCCAAGCTGGAGAATGAGAGAAGATTTTCAGCCTGATACAGATTAAATCAGAACG
CAGAAGCGGTCTGATAAAACAGAATTTGCCTGGCGGCAGTAGCGCGGTGGTCCCACCTGACCCCATGCCG
AACTCAGAAGTGAAACGCCGTAGCGCCGATGGTAGTGTGGGGTCTCCCCATGCGAGAGTAGGGAACTGCC
AGGCATCAAATAAAACGAAAGGCTCAGTCGAAAGACTGGGCCTTTCGTTTTATCTGTTGTTTGTCGGTGA
ACTAATTCTGATTCGCACGGGCCCATGGCTAATTCCCATGTCAGCCGTTAAGTGTTCCTGTGTCACTCAA
AATTGCTTTGAGAGGCTCTAAGGGCTTCTCAGTGCGTTACATCCCTGGCTTGTTGTCCACAACCGTTAAA
CCTTAAAAGCTTTAAAAGCCTTATATATTCTTTTTTTTCTTATAAAACTTAAAACCTTAGAGGCTATTTA
AGTTGCTGATTTATATTAATTTTATTGTTCAAACATGAGAGCTTAGTACGTGAAACATGAGAGCTTAGTA
CGTTAGCCATGAGAGCTTAGTACGTTAGCCATGAGGGTTTAGTTCGTTAAACATGAGAGCTTAGTACGTT
AAACATGAGAGCTTAGTACGTGAAACATGAGAGCTTAGTACGTACTATCAACAGGTTGAACTGCTGATCT
TCAGATCCTCTACGCCGGACGCATCGTGGCCGGATCTTGCGCAAGCGGTCTCCAATTCAGAAGAACTCGT
CAAGAAGGCGATAGAAGGCGATGCGCTGCGAATCGGGAGCGGCGATACCGTAAAGCACGAGGAAGCGGTC
AGCCCATTCGCCGCCAAGCTCTTCAGCAATATCACGGGTATCCAACGCTATGTCCTGATAGCGGTCCGCC
ACACCCAGCCGGCCACAGTCGTTGAATCCAGAAAAGCGGCCATTTTCCACCATGATATTCGGCAAGCAGG
CATCGCCATGGATCACGACGAGATCCTCGCCGTCGGGCATGCGCGCCTTGAGCCTGGCGAACAGTTCGGC
TGGCGCGAGCCCCTGATGCTCTTCGTCCAGATCATCCTGATCGACAAGACCGGCTTCCATCCGAGTACGT
GCTCGCTCGATGCGATGTTTCGCTTGGTGGTCGAATGGGCAGGTAGCCGGATCAAGCGTATGCAGCCGCC
GCATTGCATCAGCCATGATGGATACTTTCTCGGCAGGAGCAAGGCGAGATGACAGGAGATCCTGCCCCGG
CACTTCGCCCAATAGCAGCCAGTCCCTTCCCGCTTCAGTGACAACGTCGAGCACAGCTGCGCAAGGAACG
CCCGTCGTGGCCAGCCACGATAGCCGCGCTGCCTCGTCCTGCAGTTCATTCAGGGCACCGGACAGGTCGG
TCTTGACAAAAAGAACCGGGCGCCCCTGCGCTGACAGCCGGAACACGGCGGCATCAGAGCAGCCGATTGT
CTGTTGTGCCCAGTCATAGCCGAATAGCCTCTCCACCCAAGCGGCCGGAGAACCTGCGTGCAATCCATCT
TGTTCAATCATGCGAAACGATCCTCATCCTGTCTCTTGATCAGATCTTGATCCCCTGCGCCATCAGATCC
TTGGCGGCAAGAAAGCCATCCAGTTTACTTTGCAGGGCTTCCCAACCTTACCAGAGGGCGCCCCAGCTGG
CAATTCCGGTTCGCTTGCTGTCCATAAAACCGCCCAGTCTAGCTATCGCCATGTAAGCCCACTGCAAGCT
ACCTGCTTTCTCTTTGCGCTTGCGTTTTCCCTTGTCCAGATAGCCCAGTAGCTGACATTCATCAAGCTTA
TGATGTGGTCTGTCCTTTTACAGCCAGTAGTGCTCGCCGCAGTCGAGCGACAGGGCGAAGCCCTCGAGTG
AGCGAGGAAGCACCAGGGAACAGCACTTATATATTCTGCTTACACACGATGCCTGAAAAAACTTCCCTTG
GGGTTATCCACTTATCCACGGGGATATTTTTATAATTATTTTTTTTATAGTTTTTAGATCTTCTTTTTTA
GAGCGCCTTGTAGGCCTTTATCCATGCTGGTTCTAGAGAAGGTGTTGTGACAAATTGCCCTTTCAGTGTG
ACAAATCACCCTCAAATGACAGTCCTGTCTGTGACAAATTGCCCTTAACCCTGTGACAAATTGCCCTCAG
AAGAAGCTGTTTTTTCACAAAGTTATCCCTGCTTATTGACTCTTTTTTATTTAGTGTGACAATCTAAAAA
CTTGTCACACTTCACATGGATCTGTCATGGCGGAAACAGCGGTTATCAATCACAAGAAACGTAAAAATAG
CCCGCGAATCGTCCAGTCAAACGACCTCACTGAGGCGGCATATAGTCTCTCCCGGGATCAAAAACGTATG
CTGTATCTGTTCGTTGACCAGATCAGAAAATCTGATGGCACCCTACAGGAACATGACGGTATCTGCGAGA
TCCATGTTGCTAAATATGCTGAAATATTCGGATTGACCTCTGCGGAAGCCAGTAAGGATATACGGCAGGC
ATTGAAGAGTTTCGCGGGGAAGGAAGTGGTTTTTTATCGCCCTGAAGAGGATGCCGGCGATGAAAAAGGC
TATGAATCTTTTCCTTGGTTTATCAAACGTGCGCACAGTCCATCCAGAGGGCTTTACAGTGTACATATCA
ACCCATATCTCATTCCCTTCTTTATCGGGTTACAGAACCGGTTTACGCAGTTTCGGCTTAGTGAAACAAA
AGAAATCACCAATCCGTATGCCATGCGTTTATACGAATCCCTGTGTCAGTATCGTAAGCCGGATGGCTCA
GGCATCGTCTCTCTGAAAATCGACTGGATCATAGAGCGTTACCAGCTGCCTCAAAGTTACCAGCGTATGC
CTGACTTCCGCCGCCGCTTCCTGCAGGTCTGTGTTAATGAGATCAACAGCAGAACTCCAATGCGCCTCTC
ATACATTGAGAAAAAGAAAGGCCGCCAGACGACTCATATCGTATTTTCCTTCCGCGATATCACTTCCATG
ACGACAGGATAGTCTGAGGGTTATCTGTCACAGATTTGAGGGTGGTTCGTCACATTTGTTCTGACCTACT
GAGGGTAATTTGTCACAGTTTTGCTGTTTCCTTCAGCCTGCATGGATTTTCTCATACTTTTTGAACTGTA
ATTTTTAAGGAAGCCAAATTTGAGGGCAGTTTGTCACAGTTGATTTCCTTCTCTTTCCCTTCGTCATGTG
ACCTGATATCGGGGGTTAGTTCGTCATCATTGATGAGGGTTGATTATCACAGTTTATTACTCTGAATTGG
CTATCCGCGTGTGTACCTCTACCTGGAGTTTTTCCCACGGTGGATATTTCTTCTTGCGCTGAGCGTAAGA
GCTATCTGACAGAACAGTTCTTCTTTGCTTCCTCGCCAGTTCGCTCGCTATGCTCGGTTACACGGCTGCG
GCGAGCGCTAGTGATAATAAGTGACTGAGGTATGTGCTCTTCTTATCTCCTTTTGTAGTGTTGCTCTTAT
TTTAAACAACTTTGCGGTTTTTTGATGACTTTGCGATTTTGTTGTTGCTTTGCAGTAAATTGCAAGATTT
AATAAAAAAACGCAAAGCAATGATTAAAGGATGTTCAGAATGAAACTCATGGAAACACTTAACCAGTGCA
TAAACGCTGGTCATGAAATGACGAAGGCTATCGCCATTGCACAGTTTAATGATGACAGCCCGGAAGCGAG
GAAAATAACCCGGCGCTGGAGAATAGGTGAAGCAGCGGATTTAGTTGGGGTTTCTTCTCAGGCTATCAGA
GATGCCGAGAAAGCAGGGCGACTACCGCACCCGGATATGGAAATTCGAGGACGGGTTGAGCAACGTGTTG
GTTATACAATTGAACAAATTAATCATATGCGTGATGTGTTTGGTACGCGATTGCGACGTGCTGAAGACGT
ATTTCCACCGGTGATCGGGGTTGCTGCCCATAAAGGTGGCGTTTACAAAACCTCAGTTTCTGTTCATCTT
GCTCAGGATCTGGCTCTGAAGGGGCTACGTGTTTTGCTCGTGGAAGGTAACGACCCCCAGGGAACAGCCT
CAATGTATCACGGATGGGTACCAGATCTTCATATTCATGCAGAAGACACTCTCCTGCCTTTCTATCTTGG
GGAAAAGGACGATGTCACTTATGCAATAAAGCCCACTTGCTGGCCGGGGCTTGACATTATTCCTTCCTGT
CTGGCTCTGCACCGTATTGAAACTGAGTTAATGGGCAAATTTGATGAAGGTAAACTGCCCACCGATCCAC
ACCTGATGCTCCGACTGGCCATTGAAACTGTTGCTCATGACTATGATGTCATAGTTATTGACAGCGCGCC
TAACCTGGGTATCGGCACGATTAATGTCGTATGTGCTGCTGATGTGCTGATTGTTCCCACGCCTGCTGAG
TTGTTTGACTACACCTCCGCACTGCAGTTTTTCGATATGCTTCGTGATCTGCTCAAGAACGTTGATCTTA
AAGGGTTCGAGCCTGATGTACGTATTTTGCTTACCAAATACAGCAATAGTAATGGCTCTCAGTCCCCGTG
GATGGAGGAGCAAATTCGGGATGCCTGGGGAAGCATGGTTCTAAAAAATGTTGTACGTGAAACGGATGAA
GTTGGTAAAGGTCAGATCCGGATGAGAACTGTTTTTGAACAGGCCATTGATCAACGCTCTTCAACTGGTG
CCTGGAGAAATGCTCTTTCTATTTGGGAACCTGTCTGCAATGAAATTTTCGATCGTCTGATTAAACCACG
CTGGGAGATTAGATAATGAAGCGTGCGCCTGTTATTCCAAAACATACGCTCAATACTCAACCGGTTGAAG
ATACTTCGTTATCGACACCAGCTGCCCCGATGGTGGATTCGTTAATTGCGCGCGTAGGAGTAATGGCTCG
CGGTAATGCCATTACTTTGCCTGTATGTGGTCGGGATGTGAAGTTTACTCTTGAAGTGCTCCGGGGTGAT
AGTGTTGAGAAGACCTCTCGGGTATGGTCAGGTAATGAACGTGACCAGGAGCTGCTTACTGAGGACGCAC
TGGATGATCTCATCCCTTCTTTTCTACTGACTGGTCAACAGACACCGGCGTTCGGTCGAAGAGTATCTGG
TGTCATAGAAATTGCCGATGGGAGTCGCCGTCGTAAAGCTGCTGCACTTACCGAAAGTGATTATCGTGTT
CTGGTTGGCGAGCTGGATGATGAGCAGATGGCTGCATTATCCAGATTGGGTAACGATTATCGCCCAACAA
GTGCTTATGAACGTGGTCAGCGTTATGCAAGCCGATTGCAGAATGAATTTGCTGGAAATATTTCTGCGCT
GGCTGATGCGGAAAATATTTCACGTAAGATTATTACCCGCTGTATCAACACCGCCAAATTGCCTAAATCA
GTTGTTGCTCTTTTTTCTCACCCCGGTGAACTATCTGCCCGGTCAGGTGATGCACTTCAAAAAGCCTTTA
CAGATAAAGAGGAATTACTTAAGCAGCAGGCATCTAACCTTCATGAGCAGAAAAAAGCTGGGGTGATATT
TGAAGCTGAAGAAGTTATCACTCTTTTAACTTCTGTGCTTAAAACGTCATCTGCATCAAGAACTAGCTTA
AGCTCACGACATCAGTTTGCTCCTGGAGCGACAGTATTGTATAAGGGCGATAAAATGGTGCTTAACCTGG
ACAGGTCTCGTGTTCCAACTGAGTGTATAGAGAAAATTGAGGCCATTCTTAAGGAACTTGAAAAGCCAGC
ACCCTGATGCGACCACGTTTTAGTCTACGTTTATCTGTCTTTACTTAATGTCCTTTGTTACAGGCCAGAA
AGCATAACTGGCCTGAATATTCTCTCTGGGCCCACTGTTCCACTTGTATCGTCGGTCTGATAATCAGACT
GGGACCACGGTCCCACTCGTATCGTCGGTCTGATTATTAGTCTGGGACCACGGTCCCACTCGTATCGTCG
GTCTGATTATTAGTCTGGGACCACGGTCCCACTCGTATCGTCGGTCTGATAATCAGACTGGGACCACGGT
CCCACTCGTATCGTCGGTCTGATTATTAGTCTGGGACCATGGTCCCACTCGTATCGTCGGTCTGATTATT
AGTCTGGGACCACGGTCCCACTCGTATCGTCGGTCTGATTATTAGTCTGGAACCACGGTCCCACTCGTAT
CGTCGGTCTGATTATTAGTCTGGGACCACGGTCCCACTCGTATCGTCGGTCTGATTATTAGTCTGGGACC
ACGATCCCACTCGTGTTGTCGGTCTGATTATCGGTCTGGGACCACGGTCCCACTTGTATTGTCGATCAGA
CTATCAGCGTGAGACTACGATTCCATCAATGCCTGTCAAGGGCAAGTATTGACATGTCGTCGTAACCTGT
AGAACGGAGTAACCTCGGTGTGCGGTTGTATGCCTGCTGTGGATTGTTTACGGCTAGCTCAGTCCTAGGT
ACTATGCTAGCTACTAGAGTCACACAGGAAAGTACTAG
Features (pLannotate 1.2.2; 15 found; start..end, strand, type, name):
      4..1659    +  CDS            RPOL_BPT7 (fragment): Experimental evidence at protein level: Swiss-Prot protein existence level 1. Highly processive DNA-dependent RNA polymerase that catalyzes the transcription of class II and class III viral genes. Recognizes a specific promoter sequence and enters first into an 'abortive phase' where very short transcripts are synthesized and released before proceeding to the processive transcription of long RNA chains. Unwinds the double-stranded DNA to expose the coding strand for templating. Participates in the initiation of viral DNA replication presumably by making primers accessible to the DNA polymerase
   1817..1848    +  terminator     tonB terminator: bidirectional E. coli tonB-P14 transcription terminator
   1934..1951    +  CDS            capTEV™ (fragment): composite tag for in vivo biotinylation, TEV protease cleavage, and 6xHis tagging
   2058..2173    +  ncRNA          5S rRNA: Accession: RF00001 - 5S ribosomal RNA
   2177..2223    +  terminator     rrnB T1 terminator: transcription terminator T1 from the E. coli rrnB gene
   2279..2667    -  rep_origin     R6K γ ori: γ replication origin from E. coli plasmid R6K; requires the R6K initiator protein pi for replication
   2717..3511    -  CDS            NeoR/KanR: aminoglycoside phosphotransferase from Tn5; aph(3')-II (or nptII); confers resistance to neomycin, kanamycin, and G418 (Geneticin®)
   3543..3773    -  CDS            tnpA (fragment): TN5P_ECOLX - Also known as tnp. Experimental evidence at protein level: Swiss-Prot protein existence level 1. Mediates transposition of transposon Tn5 by a 'cut and paste' mechanism. First, the monomeric transposase binds the 19 bp inverted DNA repeats flanking the transposon. Then, dimerization of the DNA- bound transposase creates a synaptic DNA complex. After nicking of the first DNA strand, excision of the transposon proceeds through a series of intermediates. The transposase then mediates the insertion of the transposon at a new site by strand transfer. The activity of the wild- type tran
   3917..4136    +  rep_origin     ori2: secondary origin of replication for the bacterial F plasmid; also known as oriS
   4227..4982    +  CDS            repE: replication initiation protein for the bacterial F plasmid; repE
   4985..5235    +  misc_feature   incC: incC; incompatibility region of the bacterial F plasmid
   5561..6736    +  CDS            sopA: partitioning protein for the bacterial F plasmid; sopA
   6736..7704    +  CDS            sopB: SOPB_ECOLI - Also known as B. Experimental evidence at protein level: Swiss-Prot protein existence level 1. Control of plasmid partitioning; required to recognize the cis-acting. Binds specifically with the DNA segment containing the sopC region. SopB is trans-acting. From Escherichia coli (strain K12).
   7780..8253    +  misc_feature   sopC: sopC; centromere-like partitioning region of the bacterial F plasmid
   8383..8401    +  promoter       J23119(SpeI) promoter (fragment): bacterial promoter (Registry of Standard Biological Parts BBa J23119) modified to end with an SpeI site
