[The description below was written by a language model from this plasmid's Addgene catalogue record and pLannotate feature annotations shown in this document.]
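Description:
pTHSSd_42 is a low-copy bacterial expression plasmid built on the pBACr backbone, a BAC-type vector derived from the E. coli F plasmid. The 8.4 kb sequence carries the F-factor replication and partitioning machinery: ori2 (oriS), the repE initiator gene, the incC incompatibility region, and the sopA/sopB/sopC segregation system. Together these hold the plasmid at a very low and stable copy number. An R6K γ origin is also annotated. It fires only when the pi initiator protein is supplied, so in principle it offers an alternative replication mode in pi-expressing hosts. Selection is by kanamycin through the Tn5-derived aminoglycoside phosphotransferase (NeoR/KanR), and a short remnant of the Tn5 transposase gene lies next to it.

The payload is a synthetic "beta core fragment", annotated as a partial T7 RNA polymerase coding sequence of roughly 1.65 kb. It is one piece of a split T7 polymerase and presumably must associate with the complementary fragments to form an active enzyme. The catalogue lists the constitutive Anderson-series promoter PJ23105. The annotation tool instead flags a partial match to the related J23119 promoter just upstream of the coding sequence across the circular junction, which most likely reflects the close sequence similarity among members of this promoter family. Downstream of the gene lie the bidirectional tonB terminator and an rrnB T1 terminator with adjacent 5S rRNA sequence. A very short capTEV tag match in this region is probably incidental. The plasmid comes from work on a highly fragmented T7 RNA polymerase used as a transcriptional "resource allocator". In that context it provides steady, low-level expression of the core fragment from a single-copy-like vector in E. coli.
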