Addgene plasmid #59965: pTHSSd_42
Purpose: beta core fragment expression
Depositing lab: Christopher Voigt. Depositing organization: Massachusetts Institute of Technology. Publication: A 'resource allocator' for transcription based on a highly fragmented T7 RNA polymerase. Segall-Shapiro TH, Meyer AJ, Ellington AD, Sontag ED, Voigt CA. Mol Syst Biol. 2014 Jul 30;10(7):742. 10.15252/msb.20145299 PubMed 25080493.
Backbone
  Vector backbone: pBACr
  Vector type: Bacterial Expression
Growth in bacteria
  Bacterial resistance: Kanamycin, 50 μg/mL
  Growth temperature: 37°C
  Growth strain: DH10B
  Copy number: Low Copy
Gene/Insert
  Gene/Insert name: beta core fragment
  Species: Synthetic
  Mutation: N/A
  Promoter: PJ23105
  Cloning method: Ligation Independent Cloning
  Sequencing primers: 5′ Other; 3′ Other
Terms and licenses: Academic/Nonprofit Terms; Industry Terms: Not Available to Industry
How to cite: pTHSSd_42 was a gift from Christopher Voigt (Addgene plasmid # 59965 ; http://n2t.net/addgene:59965 ; RRID:Addgene_59965)
