>Addgene plasmid #59965 | pTHSSd_42 | depositor partial sequence | sequence record 95218 | beta core fragment
ATGAATAACGCTGCCGCCAAGCCTCTCATCACTACCCTACTCCCTAAGATGATTGCACGCATCAACGACT
GGTTTGAGGAAGTGAAAGCTAAGCGCGGCAAGCGCCCGACAGCCTTCCAGTTCCTGCAAGAAATCAAGCC
GGAAGCCGTAGCGTACATCACCATTAAGACCACTCTGGCTTGCCTAACCAGTGCTGACAATACAACCGTT
CAGGCTGTAGCAAGCGCAATCGGTCGGGCCATTGAGGACGAGGCTCGCTTCGGTCGTATCCGTGACCTTG
AAGCTAAGCACTTCAAGAAAAACGTTGAGGAACAACTCAACAAGCGCGTAGGGCACGTCTACAAGAAAGC
ATTTATGCAAGTTGTCGAGGCTGACATGCTCTCTAAGGGTCTACTCGGTGGCGAGGCGTGGTCTTCGTGG
CATAAGGAAGACTCTATTCATGTAGGAGTACGCTGCATCGAGATGCTCATTGAGTCAACCGGAATGGTTA
GCTTACACCGCCAAAATGCTGGCGTAGTAGGTCAAGACTCTGAGACTATCGAACTCGCACCTGAATACGC
TGAGGCTATCGCAACCCGTGCAGGTGCGCTGGCTGGCATCTCTCCGATGTTCCAACCTTGCGTAGTTCCT
CCTAAGCCGTGGACTGGCATTACTGGTGGTGGCTATTGGGCTAACGGTCGTCGTCCTCTGGCGCTGGTGC
GTACTCACAGTAAGAAAGCACTGATGCGCTACGAAGACGTTTACATGCCTGAGGTGTACAAAGCGATTAA
CATTGCGCAAAACACCGCATGGAAAATCAACAAGAAAGTCCTAGCGGTCGCCAACGTAATCACCAAGTGG
AAGCATTGTCCGGTCGAGGACATCCCTGCGATTGAGCGTGAAGAACTCCCGATGAAACCGGAAGACATCG
ACATGAATCCTGAGGCTCTCACCGCGTGGAAACGTGCTGCCGCTGCTGTGTACCGCAAGGACAAGGCTCG
CAAGTCTCGCCGTATCAGCCTTGAGTTCATGCTTGAGCAAGCCAATAAGTTTGCTAACCATAAGGCCATC
TGGTTCCCTTACAACATGGACTGGCGCGGTCGTGTTTACGCTGTGTCAATGTTCAACCCGCAAGGTAACG
ATATGACCAAAGGACTGCTTACGCTGGCGAAAGGTAAACCAATCGGTAAGGAAGGTTACTACTGGCTGAA
AATCCACGGTGCAAACTGTGCGGGTGTCGACAAGGTTCCGTTCCCTGAGCGCATCAAGTTCATTGAGGAA
AACCACGAGAACATCATGGCTTGCGCTAAGTCTCCACTGGAGAACACTTGGTGGGCTGAGCAAGATTCTC
CGTTCTGCTTCCTTGCGTTCTGCTTTGAGTACGCTGGGGTACAGCACCACGGCCTGAGCTATAACTGCTC
CCTTCCGCTGGCGTTTGACGGGTCTTGCTCTGGCATCCAGCACTTCTCCGCGATGCTCCGAGATGAGGTA
GGTGGTCGCGCGGTTAACTTGCTTCCTAGTGAAACCGTTCAGGACATCTACGGGATTGTTGCTAAGAAAG
TCAACGAGATTCTACAAGCAGACGCAATCAATGGGACCGATAACGAAGTAGTTACCGTGACCGATGAGAA
CGGAGGTTCAGGTGGTGGATCCAACGAAAAAGAAGAACTGAAATCCAAAAAAGCGGAACTGCGCAACCGT
ATCGAACAGCTGAAACAGAAACGTGAACAACTGAAGCAGAAAATCGCGAACCTGCGTAAAGAAATCGAAG
CTTACAAA
