>Addgene plasmid #59965 | pTHSSd_42 | addgene partial sequence | sequence record 101640 | SopC-F1 5'-CACGATCCCACTCGTGTTG-3'
TACGATTCCATCAATGCCTGTCAAGGGCAAGTATTGACATGTCGTCGTAACCTGTAGAACGGAGTAACCT
CGGTGTGCGGTTGTATGCCTGCTGTGGATTGTTTACGGCTAGCTCAGTCCTAGGTACTATGCTAGCTACT
AGAGTCACACAGGAAAGTACTAGATGAATAACGCTGCCGCCAAGCCTCTCATCACTACCCTACTCCCTAA
GATGATTGCACGCATCAACGACTGGTTTGAGGAAGTGAAAGCTAAGCGCGGCAAGCGCCCGACAGCCTTC
CAGTTCCTGCAAGAAATCAAGCCGGAAGCCGTAGCGTACATCACCATTAAGACCACTCTGGCTTGCCTAA
CCAGTGCTGACAATACAACCGTTCAGGCTGTAGCAAGCGCAATCGGTCGGGCCATTGAGGACGAGGCTCG
CTTCGGTCGTATCCGTGACCTTGAAGCTAAGCACTTCAAGAAAAACGTTGAGGAACAACTCAACAAGCGC
GTAGGGCACGTCTACAAGAAAGCATTTATGCAAGTTGTCGAGGCTGACATGCTCTCTAAGGGTCTACTCG
GTGGCGAGGCGTGGTCTTCGTGGCATAAGGAAGACTCTATTCATGTAGGAGTACGCTGCATCGAGATGCT
CATTGAGTCAACCGGAATGGTTAGCTTACACCGCCAAAATGCTGGCGTAGTAGGTCAAGACTCTGAGACT
ATCGAACTCGCACCTGAATACGCTGAGGCTATCGCAACCCGTGCAGGTGCGCTGGCTGGCATCTCTCCGA
TGTTCCAACCTTGCGTAGTTCCTCCTAA
