>Addgene plasmid #59965 | pTHSSd_42 | addgene partial sequence | sequence record 101641 | pTrcHis-R 5'-cttctgcgttctgatttaatctg-3'
AACTCAATGATGATGATGATGATGGTCGACGGCGCTATTCAGATCCTCTTCTGAGATGAGTTATTACCGC
CTTTGAGTGAGCCCCAATGATAACCCCAAGGGAAGTTTTAGTCAAAAGCCTCCGGTCGGAGGCTTTTGAC
TTTCTGCTAATCTAACTAACTAACCCTTAGTGACTCCTGCAGCGGCCGCACTAGTATTATTTGTAAGCTT
CGATTTCTTTACGCAGGTTCGCGATTTTCTGCTTCAGTTGTTCACGTTTCTGTTTCAGCTGTTCGATACG
GTTGCGCAGTTCCGCTTTTTTGGATTTCAGTTCTTCTTTTTCGTTGGATCCACCACCTGAACCTCCGTTC
TCATCGGTCACGGTAACTACTTCGTTATCGGTCCCATTGATTGCGTCTGCTTGTAGAATCTCGTTGACTT
TCTTAGCAACAATCCCGTAGATGTCCTGAACGGTTTCACTAGGAAGCAAGTTAACCGCGCGACCACCTAC
CTCATCTCGGAGCATCGCGGAGAAGTGCTGGATGCCAGAGCAAGACCCGTCAAACGCCAGCGGAAGGGAG
CAGTTATAGCTCAGGCCGTGGTGCTGTACCCCAGCGTACTCAAAGCA
