>Addgene plasmid #59965 | pTHSSd_42 | addgene partial sequence | sequence record 101642 | pBbC6c-R 5'-ATTACCGCCTTTGAGTGAGC-3'
GCCTCCGGTCGGAGGCTTTTGACTTTCTGCTAATCTAACTAACTAACCCTTAGTGACTCCTGCAGCGGCC
GCACTAGTATTATTTGTAAGCTTCGATTTCTTTACGCAGGTTCGCGATTTTCTGCTTCAGTTGTTCACGT
TTCTGTTTCAGCTGTTCGATACGGTTGCGCAGTTCCGCTTTTTTGGATTTCAGTTCTTCTTTTTCGTTGG
ATCCACCACCTGAACCTCCGTTCTCATCGGTCACGGTAACTACTTCGTTATCGGTCCCATTGATTGCGTC
TGCTTGTAGAATCTCGTTGACTTTCTTAGCAACAATCCCGTAGATGTCCTGAACGGTTTCACTAGGAAGC
AAGTTAACCGCGCGACCACCTACCTCATCTCGGAGCATCGCGGAGAAGTGCTGGATGCCAGAGCAAGACC
CGTCAAACGCCAGCGGAAGGGAGCAGTTATAGCTCAGGCCGTGGTGCTGTACCCCAGCGTACTCAAAGCA
GAACGCAAGGAAGCAGAACGGAGAATCTTGCTCAGCCCACCAAGTGTTCTCCAGTGGAGACTTA
